Addgene plasmid #178824: HT111_Fsyn_FAS(Cre off)_QuasAr6a_Citrine
Purpose: Neuronal expression (Cre-off) of an archaerhodopsin-derived genetically encoded voltage indicator QuasAr6b carrying a Citrine expression tag
Depositing lab: Adam Cohen. Depositing organization: Harvard University. Publication: Video-based pooled screening yields improved far-red genetically encoded voltage indicators. Tian H, Davis HC, Wong-Campos JD, Park P, Fan LZ, Gmeiner B, Begum S, Werley CA, Borja GB, Upadhyay H, Shah H, Jacques J, Qi Y, Parot V, Deisseroth K, Cohen AE. Nat Methods. 2023 Jul;20(7):1082-1094. doi: 10.1038/s41592-022-01743-5. Epub 2023 Jan 9. PubMed 36624211.
Backbone
  Vector backbone: Fsyn
  Total vector size (bp): 10266
  Vector type: Mammalian Expression, Lentiviral, Cre/Lox
Growth in bacteria
  Bacterial resistance: Ampicillin, 100 μg/mL
  Growth temperature: 30°C
  Growth strain: NEB Stable
  Copy number: High Copy
Gene/Insert
  Gene/Insert name: QuasAr6a_citrine
  Species: Synthetic
  Insert size (bp): 1752
  Promoter: hSyn
  Tag / fusion protein: citrine (C terminal on insert)
  Cloning method: Gibson Cloning
  Sequencing primers: 5′ hSyn_F: GAGGAGTCGTGTCGTGCCTG; 3′ WPRE-R : CATAGCGTAAAAGGAGCAACA
Terms and licenses: Academic/Nonprofit Terms; Industry Terms: Not Available to Industry
Depositor comments: Please visit https://doi.org/10.1101/2021.11.22.469481 for bioRxiv preprint.
How to cite: HT111_Fsyn_FAS(Cre off)_QuasAr6a_Citrine was a gift from Adam Cohen (Addgene plasmid # 178824 ; http://n2t.net/addgene:178824 ; RRID:Addgene_178824)
