[The description below was written by a language model from this plasmid's Addgene catalogue record and pLannotate feature annotations shown in this document.]
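Description:
HT111_Fsyn_FAS(Cre off)_QuasAr6a_Citrine is a 10.3 kb HIV-1-based lentiviral transfer plasmid built on the Fsyn backbone for neuron-restricted expression of a far-red genetically encoded voltage indicator. It is maintained in E. coli through a high-copy ColE1/pUC origin with ampicillin resistance. It also carries an f1 origin and an SV40/EM7-driven bleomycin/Zeocin resistance cassette located outside the viral genome. The packaged region begins with a CMV enhancer/promoter fused to a truncated 5' LTR, which drives genomic RNA production in packaging cells. This is followed by the Ψ packaging signal with a gag fragment, the RRE for Rev-dependent nuclear export, and the cPPT/CTS. Downstream of the payload are a WPRE to boost transcript stability and expression, a truncated 3' LTR, and a bGH polyadenylation signal.

The payload is a synthetic 1.75 kb open reading frame under the human synapsin I promoter. It consists of an archaerhodopsin-3-derived (Halorubrum sodomense) QuasAr6 voltage sensor, a short KCNJ2 (Kir2.1) fragment of the kind commonly used as a membrane trafficking signal, and a C-terminal Citrine that marks expressing cells. The annotated coding sequence sits in the forward orientation relative to hSyn, consistent with the "Cre off" FAS design, in which expression is on by default and is switched off in cells that contain Cre. The recombinase sites themselves were not picked up in the automated feature table, so their exact positions are not documented here. The record is internally inconsistent about the variant: the plasmid name and insert field say QuasAr6a, while the purpose statement says QuasAr6b. The construct is intended for voltage imaging in Cre-negative neurons.
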