Features (pLannotate 1.2.2; 32 found; start..end, strand, type, name):
     31..83      -  misc_feature   bom (fragment): basis of mobility region from pBR322
    238..617     +  enhancer       CMV enhancer: human cytomegalovirus immediate early enhancer
    618..817     +  promoter       CMV promoter: human cytomegalovirus (CMV) immediate early promoter
    835..1015    +  LTR            5' LTR (truncated): truncated 5' long terminal repeat (LTR) from HIV-1
   1062..1187    +  misc_feature   HIV-1 Ψ: packaging signal of human immunodeficiency virus type 1
   1171..1534    +  CDS            HIV-1 gag (fragment): gag protein from human immunodeficiency virus 1; gag
   1680..1913    +  misc_feature   RRE: The Rev response element (RRE) of HIV-1 allows for Rev-dependent mRNA export from the nucleus to the cytoplasm.
   2290..2390    +  CDS            Rev (fragment): human immunodeficiency virus 1 (HIV-1) Rev protein; rev; enhances nuclear export of unspliced and incompletely spliced viral mRNAs
   2440..2557    +  misc_feature   cPPT/CTS: central polypurine tract and central termination sequence of HIV-1
   2632..3079    +  promoter       hSyn promoter: human synapsin I promoter; confers neuron-specific expression (Kügler et al., 2003)
   3147..3902    +  CDS            aop3: BACR3_HALSD - Experimental evidence at protein level: Swiss-Prot protein existence level 1. Light-driven proton pump. From Halorubrum sodomense.
   3897..3956    +  CDS            KCNJ2 (fragment): KCNJ2_HUMAN - Also known as IRK1. Experimental evidence at protein level: Swiss-Prot protein existence level 1. Probably participates in establishing action potential waveform and excitability of neuronal and muscle tissues. Inward rectifier potassium channels are characterized by a greater tendency to allow potassium to flow into the cell rather than out of it. Their voltage dependence is regulated by the concentration of extracellular potassium; as external potassium is raised, the voltage range of the channel opening shifts to more positive voltages. The inward rectification is mainly due t
   3957..4670    +  CDS            Citrine: Citrine is a basic (constitutively fluorescent) yellow fluorescent protein published in 2001, derived from Aequorea victoria. It has moderate acid sensitivity.
   4934..4958    +  misc_feature   MCS (fragment): pBluescript multiple cloning site
   4958..5546    +  misc_feature   WPRE: woodchuck hepatitis virus posttranscriptional regulatory element
   5483..6064    +  CDS            nef (fragment): NEF_HV1H2 - Experimental evidence at protein level: Swiss-Prot protein existence level 1. Extracellular Nef protein targets CD4(+) T-lymphocytes for apoptosis by interacting with CXCR4 surface receptors. From Human immunodeficiency virus type 1 group M subtype B (isolate HXB2) (HIV-1).
   6071..6251    +  LTR            5' LTR (truncated): truncated 5' long terminal repeat (LTR) from HIV-1
   6283..6507    +  polyA_signal   bGH poly(A) signal: bovine growth hormone polyadenylation signal
   6511..6532    +  promoter       SV40 promoter (fragment): SV40 enhancer and early promoter
   6553..6981    +  rep_origin     f1 ori (sequence partly withheld): f1 bacteriophage origin of replication; arrow indicates direction of (+) strand synthesis
   6995..7324    +  promoter       SV40 promoter: SV40 enhancer and early promoter
   7372..7419    +  promoter       EM7 promoter: synthetic bacterial promoter&nbsp
   7438..7812    +  CDS            BleoR: antibiotic-binding protein; Sh ble from Streptoalloteichus hindustanus; confers resistance to bleomycin, phleomycin, and Zeocin™
   7822..7947    +  CDS            ble (fragment): BLE_KLEPN - Experimental evidence at protein level: Swiss-Prot protein existence level 1. Binding protein with a strong affinity to the bleomycin family of antibiotics. Binds to CL990; an antimitotic-antibiotic compound. From Klebsiella pneumoniae.
   7942..8063    +  polyA_signal   SV40 poly(A) signal: SV40 polyadenylation signal
   8136..8152    -  protein_bind   lac operator: The lac repressor binds to the lac operator to inhibit transcription in E. coli. This inhibition can be relieved by adding lactose or isopropyl-β-D-thiogalactopyranoside (IPTG). lac repressor encoded by lacI
   8160..8190    -  promoter       lac promoter: promoter for the E. coli lac operon
   8205..8226    -  protein_bind   CAP binding site: CAP binding activates transcription in the presence of cAMP. E. coli catabolite activator protein
   8239..8331    -  CDS            lacI (fragment): lac repressor; lacI; The lac repressor binds to the lac operator to inhibit transcription in E. coli. This inhibition can be relieved by adding lactose or isopropyl-β-D-thiogalactopyranoside (IPTG).
   8514..9102    -  rep_origin     ori: high-copy-number ColE1/pMB1/pBR322/pUC origin of replication
   9273..10133   -  CDS            AmpR: β-lactamase; bla; confers resistance to ampicillin, carbenicillin, and related antibiotics
  10134..10238   -  promoter       AmpR promoter: bla
>Addgene plasmid #178824 | HT111_Fsyn_FAS(Cre off)_QuasAr6a_Citrine | addgene full sequence | sequence record 362512 | Addgene NGS Result
GTCGACGGATCGGGAGATCTCCCGATCCCCTATGGTGCACTCTCAGTACAATCTGCTCTGATGCCGCATA
GTTAAGCCAGTATCTGCTCCCTGCTTGTGTGTTGGAGGTCGCTGAGTAGTGCGCGAGCAAAATTTAAGCT
ACAACAAGGCAAGGCTTGACCGACAATTGCATGAAGAATCTGCTTAGGGTTAGGCGTTTTGCGCTGCTTC
GCGATGTACGGGCCAGATATACGCGTTGACATTGATTATTGACTAGTTATTAATAGTAATCAATTACGGG
GTCATTAGTTCATAGCCCATATATGGAGTTCCGCGTTACATAACTTACGGTAAATGGCCCGCCTGGCTGA
CCGCCCAACGACCCCCGCCCATTGACGTCAATAATGACGTATGTTCCCATAGTAACGCCAATAGGGACTT
TCCATTGACGTCAATGGGTGGAGTATTTACGGTAAACTGCCCACTTGGCAGTACATCAAGTGTATCATAT
GCCAAGTACGCCCCCTATTGACGTCAATGACGGTAAATGGCCCGCCTGGCATTATGCCCAGTACATGACC
TTATGGGACTTTCCTACTTGGCAGTACATCTACGTATTAGTCATCGCTATTACCATGGTGATGCGGTTTT
GGCAGTACATCAATGGGCGTGGATAGCGGTTTGACTCACGGGGATTTCCAAGTCTCCACCCCATTGACGT
CAATGGGAGTTTGTTTTGGCACCAAAATCAACGGGACTTTCCAAAATGTCGTAACAACTCCGCCCCATTG
ACGCAAATGGGCGGTAGGCGTGTACGGTGGGAGGTCTATATAAGCAGCGCGTTTTGCCTGTACTGGGTCT
CTCTGGTTAGACCAGATCTGAGCCTGGGAGCTCTCTGGCTAACTAGGGAACCCACTGCTTAAGCCTCAAT
AAAGCTTGCCTTGAGTGCTTCAAGTAGTGTGTGCCCGTCTGTTGTGTGACTCTGGTAACTAGAGATCCCT
CAGACCCTTTTAGTCAGTGTGGAAAATCTCTAGCAGTGGCGCCCGAACAGGGACTTGAAAGCGAAAGGGA
AACCAGAGGAGCTCTCTCGACGCAGGACTCGGCTTGCTGAAGCGCGCACGGCAAGAGGCGAGGGGCGGCG
ACTGGTGAGTACGCCAAAAATTTTGACTAGCGGAGGCTAGAAGGAGAGAGATGGGTGCGAGAGCGTCAGT
ATTAAGCGGGGGAGAATTAGATCGCGATGGGAAAAAATTCGGTTAAGGCCAGGGGGAAAGAAAAAATATA
AATTAAAACATATAGTATGGGCAAGCAGGGAGCTAGAACGATTCGCAGTTAATCCTGGCCTGTTAGAAAC
ATCAGAAGGCTGTAGACAAATACTGGGACAGCTACAACCATCCCTTCAGACAGGATCAGAAGAACTTAGA
TCATTATATAATACAGTAGCAACCCTCTATTGTGTGCATCAAAGGATAGAGATAAAAGACACCAAGGAAG
CTTTAGACAAGATAGAGGAAGAGCAAAACAAAAGTAAGACCACCGCACAGCAAGCGGCCGCTGATCTTCA
GACCTGGAGGAGGAGATATGAGGGACAATTGGAGAAGTGAATTATATAAATATAAAGTAGTAAAAATTGA
ACCATTAGGAGTAGCACCCACCAAGGCAAAGAGAAGAGTGGTGCAGAGAGAAAAAAGAGCAGTGGGAATA
GGAGCTTTGTTCCTTGGGTTCTTGGGAGCAGCAGGAAGCACTATGGGCGCAGCGTCAATGACGCTGACGG
TACAGGCCAGACAATTATTGTCTGGTATAGTGCAGCAGCAGAACAATTTGCTGAGGGCTATTGAGGCGCA
ACAGCATCTGTTGCAACTCACAGTCTGGGGCATCAAGCAGCTCCAGGCAAGAATCCTGGCTGTGGAAAGA
TACCTAAAGGATCAACAGCTCCTGGGGATTTGGGGTTGCTCTGGAAAACTCATTTGCACCACTGCTGTGC
CTTGGAATGCTAGTTGGAGTAATAAATCTCTGGAACAGATTTGGAATCACACGACCTGGATGGAGTGGGA
CAGAGAAATTAACAATTACACAAGCTTAATACACTCCTTAATTGAAGAATCGCAAAACCAGCAAGAAAAG
AATGAACAAGAATTATTGGAATTAGATAAATGGGCAAGTTTGTGGAATTGGTTTAACATAACAAATTGGC
TGTGGTATATAAAATTATTCATAATGATAGTAGGAGGCTTGGTAGGTTTAAGAATAGTTTTTGCTGTACT
TTCTATAGTGAATAGAGTTAGGCAGGGATATTCACCATTATCGTTTCAGACCCACCTCCCAACCCCGAGG
GGACCCGACAGGCCCGAAGGAATAGAAGAAGAAGGTGGAGAGAGAGACAGAGACAGATCCATTCGATTAG
TGAACGGATCGGCACTGCGTGCGCCAATTCTGCAGACAAATGGCAGTATTCATCCACAATTTTAAAAGAA
AAGGGGGGATTGGGGGGTACAGTGCAGGGGAAAGAATAGTAGACATAATAGCAACAGACATACAAACTAA
AGAATTACAAAAACAAATTACAAAAATTCAAAATTTTCGGGTTTATTACAGGGACAGCAGAGATCCAGTT
TGGTTAATTAAGTGTCTAGACTGCAGAGGGCCCTGCGTATGAGTGCAAGTGGGTTTTAGGACCAGGATGA
GGCGGGGTGGGGGTGCCTACCTGACGACCGACCCCGACCCACTGGACAAGCACCCAACCCCCATTCCCCA
AATTGCGCATCCCCTATCAGAGAGGGGGAGGGGAAACAGGATGCGGCGAGGCGCGTGCGCACTGCCAGCT
TCAGCACCGCGGACAGTGCCTTCGCCCCCGCCTGGCGGCGCGCGCCACCGCCGCCTCAGCACTGAAGGCG
CGCTGACGTCACTCGCCGGTCCCCCGCAAACTCCCCTTCCCGGCCACCTTGGTCGCGTCCGCGCCGCCGC
CGGCCCAGCCGGACCGCACCACGCGAGGCGCGAGATAGGGGGGCACGGGCGCGACCATCTGCGCTGCGGC
GCCGGCGACTCAGCGCTGCCTCAGTCTGCGGTGGGCAGCGGAGGAGTCGTGTCGTGCCTGAGAGCGCAGT
CGAGAAGGATCCACAACTTCGTATATACCTTTCTATACGAAGTTGTGGCGCGCCACCATGGTTTCTATCG
CACTGCAGGCTGGTTATGACCTCCTCGGAGATGGTAGACCTGAAAGTCTGTGGCTCGGAATTGGTACACT
GCTGATGCTGATCGGAACCTTCTACTTCCTGGTTAGAGCGGGCGGAGAGACTGACAAGGATGCACGGGAG
TACTACGCAGTGACAATCCTGGTCAGCGGTATTGCCAGTGCAGCTTATCTGTCAATGTTCTTTGGTATTG
GCCTCACAGAGGTGCCAGTAGGTGGAGAGATCCTGAACATCTACTACGCAAGATACGCACAGTGGCTGCT
GACTACACCACTGTTGCTGCTGCACCTGGCACTCCTGGCCAAAGTTGATAGAGTGACCATCGGCACTCTC
GTTGGCGGCGATGCTCTGATGATTGTCACAGGCCTGATAGGGACACTGTCACATACTGCCATTGCCAGAT
ACTCTTGGTGCCTGTTCTCAACTATCTGTATGATCGTCGTTCTGTATGTCCTGGCCACTTCTCTGCGGTC
AGCCGCTAAGGAGAGAGGCCCAGAGGTTGCCTCAACCTTCAACATCCTCACCGCACTGGTTCTGGTCCTG
TGGACTGCTTACCCTATCATCTGGATTATCGGCACCGAGGGTGCCGGAGTTGTGGGCCTGGGAATCGAAA
CTTTGCTGTTCATGGTGCTGGACGTCACCGCCAAGGTGGGCTTCGGTTTTATCCTGCTCAGGTCAAGAAG
CATTCTGCAAGATACAGAAGCACCTGAACCTTCAGCTGGAGCTGATAAGAGTAGAATCACAAGCGAAGGC
GAGTACATCCCCCTGGATCAAATAGACATAAATGTAGTGAGCAAGGGCGAGGAGCTGTTCACCGGGGTGG
TGCCCATCCTGGTCGAGCTGGACGGCGACGTAAACGGCCACAAGTTCAGCGTGTCCGGCGAGGGCGAGGG
CGATGCCACCTACGGCAAGCTGACCCTGAAGTTCATCTGCACCACCGGCAAGCTGCCCGTGCCCTGGCCC
ACCCTCGTGACCACCTTCGGCTACGGCCTGATGTGCTTCGCCCGCTACCCCGACCACATGAAGCAGCACG
ACTTCTTCAAGTCCGCCATGCCCGAAGGCTACGTCCAGGAGCGCACCATCTTCTTCAAGGACGACGGCAA
CTACAAGACCCGCGCCGAGGTGAAGTTCGAGGGCGACACCCTGGTGAACCGCATCGAGCTGAAGGGCATC
GACTTCAAGGAGGACGGCAACATCCTGGGGCACAAGCTGGAGTACAACTACAACAGCCACAACGTCTATA
TCATGGCCGACAAGCAGAAGAACGGCATCAAGGTGAACTTCAAGATCCGCCACAACATCGAGGACGGCAG
CGTGCAGCTCGCCGACCACTACCAGCAGAACACCCCCATCGGCGACGGCCCCGTGCTGCTGCCCGACAAC
CACTACCTGAGCTACCAGTCCGCCCTGAGCAAAGACCCCAACGAGAAGCGCGATCACATGGTCCTGCTGG
AGTTCGTGACCGCCGCCGGGATCACTCTCGGCATGGACGAGCTGTACAAATCAAGGATCACCTCTGAGGG
CGAGTATATCCCTCTGGATCAGATCGACATTAACGTCGGTGGAAAATCCCGCATAACCTCTGAGGGCGAG
TACATCCCTCTGGATCAAATCGATATAAACGTGGGGGGAAAAAGTCGAATCACTTCTGAGGGCGAGTATA
TACCCCTCGATCAGATTGACATCAATGTGGGGGGCTTTTGTTATGAGAATGAAGTGTAAGCTAGCTAAAC
AACTTCGTATATACCTTTCTATACGAAGTTGTCGAATTCGATATCAAGCTTATCGATAATCAACCTCTGG
ATTACAAAATTTGTGAAAGATTGACTGGTATTCTTAACTATGTTGCTCCTTTTACGCTATGTGGATACGC
TGCTTTAATGCCTTTGTATCATGCTATTGCTTCCCGTATGGCTTTCATTTTCTCCTCCTTGTATAAATCC
TGGTTGCTGTCTCTTTATGAGGAGTTGTGGCCCGTTGTCAGGCAACGTGGCGTGGTGTGCACTGTGTTTG
CTGACGCAACCCCCACTGGTTGGGGCATTGCCACCACCTGTCAGCTCCTTTCCGGGACTTTCGCTTTCCC
CCTCCCTATTGCCACGGCGGAACTCATCGCCGCCTGCCTTGCCCGCTGCTGGACAGGGGCTCGGCTGTTG
GGCACTGACAATTCCGTGGTGTTGTCGGGGAAATCATCGTCCTTTCCTTGGCTGCTCGCCTGTGTTGCCA
CCTGGATTCTGCGCGGGACGTCCTTCTGCTACGTCCCTTCGGCCCTCAATCCAGCGGACCTTCCTTCCCG
CGGCCTGCTGCCGGCTCTGCGGCCTCTTCCGCGTCTTCGCCTTCGCCCTCAGACGAGTCGGATCTCCCTT
TGGGCCGCCTCCCCGCATCGATACCGTCGACCTCGAGACCTAGAAAAACATGGAGCAATCACAAGTAGCA
ATACAGCAGCTACCAATGCTGATTGTGCCTGGCTAGAAGCACAAGAGGAGGAGGAGGTGGGTTTTCCAGT
CACACCTCAGGTACCTTTAAGACCAATGACTTACAAGGCAGCTGTAGATCTTAGCCACTTTTTAAAAGAA
AAGGGGGGACTGGAAGGGCTAATTCACTCCCAACGAAGACAAGATATCCTTGATCTGTGGATCTACCACA
CACAAGGCTACTTCCCTGATTGGCAGAACTACACACCAGGGCCAGGGATCAGATATCCACTGACCTTTGG
ATGGTGCTACAAGCTAGTACCAGTTGAGCAAGAGAAGGTAGAAGAAGCCAATGAAGGAGAGAACACCCGC
TTGTTACACCCTGTGAGCCTGCATGGGATGGATGACCCGGAGAGAGAAGTATTAGAGTGGAGGTTTGACA
GCCGCCTAGCATTTCATCACATGGCCCGAGAGCTGCATCCGGACTGTACTGGGTCTCTCTGGTTAGACCA
GATCTGAGCCTGGGAGCTCTCTGGCTAACTAGGGAACCCACTGCTTAAGCCTCAATAAAGCTTGCCTTGA
GTGCTTCAAGTAGTGTGTGCCCGTCTGTTGTGTGACTCTGGTAACTAGAGATCCCTCAGACCCTTTTAGT
CAGTGTGGAAAATCTCTAGCAGGGCCCGTTTAAACCCGCTGATCAGCCTCGACTGTGCCTTCTAGTTGCC
AGCCATCTGTTGTTTGCCCCTCCCCCGTGCCTTCCTTGACCCTGGAAGGTGCCACTCCCACTGTCCTTTC
CTAATAAAATGAGGAAATTGCATCGCATTGTCTGAGTAGGTGTCATTCTATTCTGGGGGGTGGGGTGGGG
CAGGACAGCAAGGGGGAGGATTGGGAAGACAATAGCAGGCATGCTGGGGATGCGGTGGGCTCTATGGCTT
CTGAGGCGGAAAGAACCAGCTGGGGCTCTAGGGGGTATCCCC
[124 nt withheld, positions 6553-6676]
C
[91 nt withheld, positions 6678-6768]
A
[49 nt withheld, positions 6770-6818]
CCTTTGACGTTGGAGTCCACGTTCTTT
[37 nt withheld, positions 6846-6882]
ACCCTATCTCGGTCTATTCTTTTGATTTATAAGGGATTTTGCCGATTTCGGCCTATTGGTTAAAAAATGA
GCTGATTTAACAAAAATTTAACGCGAATTAATTCTGTGGAATGTGTGTCAGTTAGGGTGTGGAAAGTCCC
CAGGCTCCCCAGCAGGCAGAAGTATGCAAAGCATGCATCTCAATTAGTCAGCAACCAGGTGTGGAAAGTC
CCCAGGCTCCCCAGCAGGCAGAAGTATGCAAAGCATGCATCTCAATTAGTCAGCAACCATAGTCCCGCCC
CTAACTCCGCCCATCCCGCCCCTAACTCCGCCCAGTTCCGCCCATTCTCCGCCCCATGGCTGACTAATTT
TTTTTATTTATGCAGAGGCCGAGGCCGCCTCTGCCTCTGAGCTATTCCAGAAGTAGTGAGGAGGCTTTTT
TGGAGGCCTAGGCTTTTGCAAAAAGCTCCCGGGAGCTTGTATATCCATTTTCGGATCTGATCAGCACGTG
TTGACAATTAATCATCGGCATAGTATATCGGCATAGTATAATACGACAAGGTGAGGAACTAAACCATGGC
CAAGTTGACCAGTGCCGTTCCGGTGCTCACCGCGCGCGACGTCGCCGGAGCGGTCGAGTTCTGGACCGAC
CGGCTCGGGTTCTCCCGGGACTTCGTGGAGGACGACTTCGCCGGTGTGGTCCGGGACGACGTGACCCTGT
TCATCAGCGCGGTCCAGGACCAGGTGGTGCCGGACAACACCCTGGCCTGGGTGTGGGTGCGCGGCCTGGA
CGAGCTGTACGCCGAGTGGTCGGAGGTCGTGTCCACGAACTTCCGGGACGCCTCCGGGCCGGCCATGACC
GAGATCGGCGAGCAGCCGTGGGGGCGGGAGTTCGCCCTGCGCGACCCGGCCGGCAACTGCGTGCACTTCG
TGGCCGAGGAGCAGGACTGACACGTGCTACGAGATTTCGATTCCACCGCCGCCTTCTATGAAAGGTTGGG
CTTCGGAATCGTTTTCCGGGACGCCGGCTGGATGATCCTCCAGCGCGGGGATCTCATGCTGGAGTTCTTC
GCCCACCCCAACTTGTTTATTGCAGCTTATAATGGTTACAAATAAAGCAATAGCATCACAAATTTCACAA
ATAAAGCATTTTTTTCACTGCATTCTAGTTGTGGTTTGTCCAAACTCATCAATGTATCTTATCATGTCTG
TATACCGTCGACCTCTAGCTAGAGCTTGGCGTAATCATGGTCATAGCTGTTTCCTGTGTGAAATTGTTAT
CCGCTCACAATTCCACACAACATACGAGCCGGAAGCATAAAGTGTAAAGCCTGGGGTGCCTAATGAGTGA
GCTAACTCACATTAATTGCGTTGCGCTCACTGCCCGCTTTCCAGTCGGGAAACCTGTCGTGCCAGCTGCA
TTAATGAATCGGCCAACGCGCGGGGAGAGGCGGTTTGCGTATTGGGCGCTCTTCCGCTTCCTCGCTCACT
GACTCGCTGCGCTCGGTCGTTCGGCTGCGGCGAGCGGTATCAGCTCACTCAAAGGCGGTAATACGGTTAT
CCACAGAATCAGGGGATAACGCAGGAAAGAACATGTGAGCAAAAGGCCAGCAAAAGGCCAGGAACCGTAA
AAAGGCCGCGTTGCTGGCGTTTTTCCATAGGCTCCGCCCCCCTGACGAGCATCACAAAAATCGACGCTCA
AGTCAGAGGTGGCGAAACCCGACAGGACTATAAAGATACCAGGCGTTTCCCCCTGGAAGCTCCCTCGTGC
GCTCTCCTGTTCCGACCCTGCCGCTTACCGGATACCTGTCCGCCTTTCTCCCTTCGGGAAGCGTGGCGCT
TTCTCATAGCTCACGCTGTAGGTATCTCAGTTCGGTGTAGGTCGTTCGCTCCAAGCTGGGCTGTGTGCAC
GAACCCCCCGTTCAGCCCGACCGCTGCGCCTTATCCGGTAACTATCGTCTTGAGTCCAACCCGGTAAGAC
ACGACTTATCGCCACTGGCAGCAGCCACTGGTAACAGGATTAGCAGAGCGAGGTATGTAGGCGGTGCTAC
AGAGTTCTTGAAGTGGTGGCCTAACTACGGCTACACTAGAAGAACAGTATTTGGTATCTGCGCTCTGCTG
AAGCCAGTTACCTTCGGAAAAAGAGTTGGTAGCTCTTGATCCGGCAAACAAACCACCGCTGGTAGCGGTG
GTTTTTTTGTTTGCAAGCAGCAGATTACGCGCAGAAAAAAAGGATCTCAAGAAGATCCTTTGATCTTTTC
TACGGGGTCTGACGCTCAGTGGAACGAAAACTCACGTTAAGGGATTTTGGTCATGAGATTATCAAAAAGG
ATCTTCACCTAGATCCTTTTAAATTAAAAATGAAGTTTTAAATCAATCTAAAGTATATATGAGTAAACTT
GGTCTGACAGTTACCAATGCTTAATCAGTGAGGCACCTATCTCAGCGATCTGTCTATTTCGTTCATCCAT
AGTTGCCTGACTCCCCGTCGTGTAGATAACTACGATACGGGAGGGCTTACCATCTGGCCCCAGTGCTGCA
ATGATACCGCGAGACCCACGCTCACCGGCTCCAGATTTATCAGCAATAAACCAGCCAGCCGGAAGGGCCG
AGCGCAGAAGTGGTCCTGCAACTTTATCCGCCTCCATCCAGTCTATTAATTGTTGCCGGGAAGCTAGAGT
AAGTAGTTCGCCAGTTAATAGTTTGCGCAACGTTGTTGCCATTGCTACAGGCATCGTGGTGTCACGCTCG
TCGTTTGGTATGGCTTCATTCAGCTCCGGTTCCCAACGATCAAGGCGAGTTACATGATCCCCCATGTTGT
GCAAAAAAGCGGTTAGCTCCTTCGGTCCTCCGATCGTTGTCAGAAGTAAGTTGGCCGCAGTGTTATCACT
CATGGTTATGGCAGCACTGCATAATTCTCTTACTGTCATGCCATCCGTAAGATGCTTTTCTGTGACTGGT
GAGTACTCAACCAAGTCATTCTGAGAATAGTGTATGCGGCGACCGAGTTGCTCTTGCCCGGCGTCAATAC
GGGATAATACCGCGCCACATAGCAGAACTTTAAAAGTGCTCATCATTGGAAAACGTTCTTCGGGGCGAAA
ACTCTCAAGGATCTTACCGCTGTTGAGATCCAGTTCGATGTAACCCACTCGTGCACCCAACTGATCTTCA
GCATCTTTTACTTTCACCAGCGTTTCTGGGTGAGCAAAAACAGGAAGGCAAAATGCCGCAAAAAAGGGAA
TAAGGGCGACACGGAAATGTTGAATACTCATACTCTTCCTTTTTCAATATTATTGAAGCATTTATCAGGG
TTATTGTCTCATGAGCGGATACATATTTGAATGTATTTAGAAAAATAAACAAATAGGGGTTCCGCGCACA
TTTCCCCGAAAAGTGCCACCTGAC
